>Addgene plasmid #211506 | pAS006 | addgene full sequence | sequence record 417789 | Addgene NGS Result
GCCCCACGTTCTGCTTCACTCTCCCCATCTCCCCCCCCTCCCCACCCCCAATTTTGTATTTATTTATTTT
TTAATTATTTTGTGCAGCGATGGGGGCGAGGGGCGGGGCGGGGCGAGGCGGAGAGGTGCGGCGGCAGCCA
ATCAGAGCGGCGCGCTCCGAAAGTTTCCTTTTATGGCGAGGCGGCGGCGGCGGCGGCCCTATAAAAAGCG
AAGCGCGCGGCGGGCGGGAGTCGCTGCGCGCTGCCTTCGCCCCGTGCCCCGCTCCGCCGCCGCCTCGCGC
CGCCCGCCCCGGCTCTGACTGACCGCGTTACTCCCACAGGTGAGCGGGCGGGACGGCCCTTCTCCTCCGG
GCTGTAATTAGCTGAGCAAGAGGTAAGGGTTTAAGGGATGGTTGGTTGGTGGGGTATTAATGTTTAATTA
CCTGGAGCACCTGCCTGAAATCACTTTTTTTCAGGTTGGACCGGTGCCACCATGCCCAAGAAGAAGAGGA
AGGTGTCCAATCTCCTGACTGTTCACCAGAACCTCCCTGCGCTGCCAGTAGATGCCACTAGCGATGAGGT
CAGGAAAAATCTCATGGATATGTTTAGGGATAGACAGGCGTTTTCTGAACACACCTGGAAAATGCTGCTT
AGCGTGTGCCGATCCTGGGCAGCCTGGTGTAAGCTGAACAATCGCAAATGGTTCCCCGCCGAGCCGGAGG
ACGTGCGCGATTACCTGCTGTATCTCCAGGCAAGAGGGCTGGCTGTCAAGACTATCCAGCAGCACTTGGG
CCAACTGAATATGCTGCATCGACGCAGCGGGCTCCCCCGGCCTAGCGATTCAAACGCAGTCTCCCTTGTT
ATGAGGAGAATTAGAAAGGAAAACGTAGATGCGGGTGAGAGGGCTAAGCAGGCTCTCGCTTTTGAGCGGA
CTGATTTCGACCAGGTCAGATCCCTGATGGAGAACAGCGATCGGTGCCAGGACATCAGGAACCTCGCATT
TCTGGGAATTGCATATAACACACTTCTGCGCATAGCTGAGATCGCCCGGATCAGAGTGAAAGACATCAGT
CGAACGGACGGCGGCCGGATGCTTATTCATATTGGACGCACAAAGACATTGGTCAGCACCGCTGGCGTTG
AAAAGGCCTTGTCCCTGGGCGTAACGAAGCTGGTGGAAAGATGGATCTCAGTGTCCGGCGTGGCTGACGA
CCCTAATAATTACTTGTTCTGTCGAGTGAGAAAAAACGGAGTCGCCGCGCCCTCTGCCACCAGCCAATTG
AGTACACGGGCCCTTGAAGGGATCTTTGAGGCAACCCACCGACTCATATACGGAGCCAAGGATGACAGTG
GCCAGAGGTATCTCGCCTGGTCAGGTCATTCTGCTAGGGTGGGGGCCGCACGAGACATGGCGCGGGCAGG
AGTCTCCATACCAGAGATTATGCAAGCTGGAGGTTGGACAAATGTGAACATCGTTATGAACTATATCCGC
AATCTTGACTCTGAAACCGGGGCCATGGTGAGACTGCTCGAAGATGGTGACTACCCATACGATGTTCCAG
ATTACGCTGCTAGCGGCAGTGGAGAGGGCAGAGGAAGTCTGCTAACATGCGGTGACGTCGAGGAGAATCC
TGGCCCAATGGACGAAAAGACCACAGGATGGCGAGGAGGACACGTCGTCGAGGGACTGGCAGGAGAGCTG
GAACAGCTGCGGGCTAGACTGGAACACCATCCTCAGGGACAGCGAGAGCCAGGAGGAGGTGGAAGCGGAG
GAGGAGGAAGCGGAGGAGGAGGTAGCGGATCCGTGAGCAAGGGCGAGGAGCTGTTCACCGGGGTGGTACC
CATCCTGGTCGAGCTGGACGGCGACGTAAACGGCCACAAGTTCAGCGTGTCCGGCGAGGGCGAGGGCGAT
GCCACCTACGGCAAGCTGACCCTGAAGTTCATCTGCACCACCGGCAAGCTGCCCGTGCCCTGGCCCACCC
TCGTGACCACCCTGACCTACGGCGTGCAGTGCTTCAGCCGCTACCCCGACCACATGAAGCAGCACGACTT
CTTCAAGTCCGCCATGCCCGAAGGCTACGTCCAGGAGCGCACCATCTTCTTCAAGGACGACGGCAACTAC
AAGACCCGCGCCGAGGTGAAGTTCGAGGGCGACACCCTGGTGAACCGCATCGAGCTGAAGGGCATCGACT
TCAAGGAGGACGGCAACATCCTGGGGCACAAGCTGGAGTACAACTACAACAGCCACAACGTCTATATCAT
GGCCGACAAGCAGAAGAACGGCATCAAGGTGAACTTCAAGATCCGCCACAACATCGAGGACGGCAGCGTG
CAGCTCGCCGACCACTACCAGCAGAACACCCCCATCGGCGACGGCCCCGTGCTGCTGCCCGACAACCACT
ACCTGAGCACCCAGTCCGCCCTGAGCAAAGACCCCAACGAGAAGCGCGATCACATGGTCCTGCTGGAGTT
CGTGACCGCCGCCGGGATCACTCTCGGCATGGACGAGCTGTACAAGTCCGGACTCAGATCTCGAGAGGAG
GAGGAGGAGACAGACAGCAGGATGCCCCACCTCGACAGCCCCGGCAGCTCCCAGCCTAGACGCTCCTTCC
TCTCAAGGGTGATCAGGGCAGCGCTACCGTTGCAGCTGCTTCTGCTGCTGCTGCTGCTCCTGGCCTGCCT
GCTACCTGCCTCTGAAGATGACTACAGCTGCACCCAGGCCAACAACTTTGCCCGATCCTTCTACCCCATG
CTGCGGTACACCAACGGGCCACCTCCCACCTAAGCCTAGGAATTCGATATCAAGCTTATCGATAATCAAC
CTCTGGATTACAAAATTTGTGAAAGATTGACTGGTATTCTTAACTATGTTGCTCCTTTTACGCTATGTGG
ATACGCTGCTTTAATGCCTTTGTATCATGCTATTGCTTCCCGTATGGCTTTCATTTTCTCCTCCTTGTAT
AAATCCTGGTTGCTGTCTCTTTATGAGGAGTTGTGGCCCGTTGTCAGGCAACGTGGCGTGGTGTGCACTG
TGTTTGCTGACGCAACCCCCACTGGTTGGGGCATTGCCACCACCTGTCAGCTCCTTTCCGGGACTTTCGC
TTTCCCCCTCCCTATTGCCACGGCGGAACTCATCGCCGCCTGCCTTGCCCGCTGCTGGACAGGGGCTCGG
CTGTTGGGCACTGACAATTCCGTGGTGTTGTCGGGGAAATCATCGTCCTTTCCTTGGCTGCTCGCCTATG
TTGCCACCTGGATTCTGCGCGGGACGTCCTTCTGCTACGTCCCTTCGGCCCTCAATCCAGCGGACCTTCC
TTCCCGCGGCCTGCTGCCGGCTCTGCGGCCTCTTCCGCGTCTTCGCCTTCGCCCTCAGACGAGTCGGATC
TCCCTTTGGGCCGCCTCCCACGCGTGAGGGCCTATTTCCCATGATTCCTTCATATTTGCATATACGATAC
AAGGCTGTTAGAGAGATAATTGGAATTAATTTGACTGTAAACACAAAGATATTAGTACAAAATACGTGAC
GTAGAAAGTAATAATTTCTTGGGTAGTTTGCAGTTTTAAAATTATGTTTTAAAATGGACTATCATATGCT
TACCGTAACTTGAAAGTATTTCGATTTCTTGGCTTTATATATCTTGTGGAAAGGACGAAACACCGGAGAC
GCGCTTGTCTGTAAGCGGATGCCGGGAGCAGACAAGCCCGTCAGGGCGCGTCAGCGGGTGTTGGCGGGTG
TCGGGGCTGGCTTAACTATGCGGCATCAGAGCAGATTGTACTGAGAGTGCACCATTAACTATAACGGTCC
TAAGGTAGCGAAATGCGGTGTGAAATACCGCACAGATGCGTAAGGAGAAAATACCGCATCAGGCGCCATT
CGCCATTCAGGCTGCGCAACTGTTGGGAAGGGCGATCGGTGCGGGCCTCTTCGCTATTACGCCAGCTGGC
GAAAGGGGGATGTGCTGCAAGGCGATTAAGTTGGGTAACGCCAGGGTTTTCCCAGTCACGACGTTGTAAA
ACGACGGCCAGTGAATTCGAGCTCGGGCGTCTCTGTTTTAGAGCTAGAAATAGCAAGTTAAAATAAGGCT
AGTCCGTTATCAACTTGAAAAAGTGGCACCGAGTCGGTGCTTTTTTTCTAGAATGCAATCGATACCGAGC
GCTAATAAAAGATCTTTATTTTCATTAGATCTGTGTGTTGGTTTTTTGTGTCACGTGCGGACCGAGCGGC
CGCAGGAACCCCTAGTGATGGAGTTGGCCACTCCCTCTCTGCGCGCTCGCTCGCTCACTGAGGCCGGGCG
ACCAAAGGTCGCCCGACGCCCGGGCTTTGCCCGGGCGGCCTCAGTGAGCGAGCGAGCGCGCAGCTGCCTG
CAGGGGCGCCTGATGCGGTATTTTCTCCTTACGCATCTGTGCGGTATTTCACACCGCATA
[95 nt withheld, positions 4401-4495]
T
[46 nt withheld, positions 4497-4542]
C
[141 nt withheld, positions 4544-4684]
CCTTTGACGTTGGAGTCCACGTTCTTT
[37 nt withheld, positions 4712-4748]
ACTCTATCTCGGGCTATTCTTTTGATTTATAAGGGATTTTGCCGATTTCGGTCTATTGGTTAAAAAATGA
GCTGATTTAACAAAAATTTAACGCGAATTTTAACAAAATATTAACGTTTACAATTTTATGGTGCACTCTC
AGTACAATCTGCTCTGATGCCGCATAGTTAAGCCAGCCCCGACACCCGCCAACACCCGCTGACGCGCCCT
GACGGGCTTGTCTGCTCCCGGCATCCGCTTACAGACAAGCTGTGACCTTCTCCGGGAGCTGCATGTGTCA
GAGGTTTTCACCGTCATCACCGAAACGCGCGATACGAAAGGGCCTCGTGATACGCCTATTTTTATAGGTT
AATGTCATGATAATAATGGTTTCTTAGACGTCAGGTGGCACTTTTCGGGGAAATGTGCGCGGAACCCCTA
TTTGTTTATTTTTCTAAATACATTCAAATATGTATCCGCTCATGAGACAATAACCCTGATAAATGCTTCA
ATAATATTGAAAAAGGAAGAGTATGAGTATTCAACATTTCCGTGTCGCCCTTATTCCCTTTTTTGCGGCA
TTTTGCCTTCCTGTTTTTGCTCACCCAGAAACGCTGGTGAAAGTAAAAGATGCTGAAGATCAGTTGGGTG
CACGAGTGGGTTACATCGAACTGGATCTCAACAGCGGTAAGATCCTTGAGAGTTTTCGCCCCGAAGAACG
TTTTCCAATGATGAGCACTTTTAAAGTTCTGCTATGTGGCGCGGTATTATCCCGTATTGACGCCGGGCAA
GAGCAACTCGGTCGCCGCATACACTATTCTCAGAATGACTTGGTTGAGTACTCACCAGTCACAGAAAAGC
ATCTTACGGATGGCATGACAGTAAGAGAATTATGCAGTGCTGCCATAACCATGAGTGATAACACTGCGGC
CAACTTACTTCTGACAACGATCGGAGGACCGAAGGAGCTAACCGCTTTTTTGCACAACATGGGGGATCAT
GTAACTCGCCTTGATCGTTGGGAACCGGAGCTGAATGAAGCCATACCAAACGACGAGCGTGACACCACGA
TGCCTGTAGCAATGGCAACAACGTTGCGCAAACTATTAACTGGCGAACTACTTACTCTAGCTTCCCGGCA
ACAATTAATAGACTGGATGGAGGCGGATAAAGTTGCAGGACCACTTCTGCGCTCGGCCCTTCCGGCTGGC
TGGTTTATTGCTGATAAATCTGGAGCCGGTGAGCGTGGGTCTCGCGGTATCATTGCAGCACTGGGGCCAG
ATGGTAAGCCCTCCCGTATCGTAGTTATCTACACGACGGGGAGTCAGGCAACTATGGATGAACGAAATAG
ACAGATCGCTGAGATAGGTGCCTCACTGATTAAGCATTGGTAACTGTCAGACCAAGTTTACTCATATATA
CTTTAGATTGATTTAAAACTTCATTTTTAATTTAAAAGGATCTAGGTGAAGATCCTTTTTGATAATCTCA
TGACCAAAATCCCTTAACGTGAGTTTTCGTTCCACTGAGCGTCAGACCCCGTAGAAAAGATCAAAGGATC
TTCTTGAGATCCTTTTTTTCTGCGCGTAATCTGCTGCTTGCAAACAAAAAAACCACCGCTACCAGCGGTG
GTTTGTTTGCCGGATCAAGAGCTACCAACTCTTTTTCCGAAGGTAACTGGCTTCAGCAGAGCGCAGATAC
CAAATACTGTTCTTCTAGTGTAGCCGTAGTTAGGCCACCACTTCAAGAACTCTGTAGCACCGCCTACATA
CCTCGCTCTGCTAATCCTGTTACCAGTGGCTGCTGCCAGTGGCGATAAGTCGTGTCTTACCGGGTTGGAC
TCAAGACGATAGTTACCGGATAAGGCGCAGCGGTCGGGCTGAACGGGGGGTTCGTGCACACAGCCCAGCT
TGGAGCGAACGACCTACACCGAACTGAGATACCTACAGCGTGAGCTATGAGAAAGCGCCACGCTTCCCGA
AGGGAGAAAGGCGGACAGGTATCCGGTAAGCGGCAGGGTCGGAACAGGAGAGCGCACGAGGGAGCTTCCA
GGGGGAAACGCCTGGTATCTTTATAGTCCTGTCGGGTTTCGCCACCTCTGACTTGAGCGTCGATTTTTGT
GATGCTCGTCAGGGGGGCGGAGCCTATGGAAAAACGCCAGCAACGCGGCCTTTTTACGGTTCCTGGCCTT
TTGCTGGCCTTTTGCTCACATGTCCTGCAGGCAGCTGCGCGCTCGCTCGCTCACTGAGGCCGCCCGGGCG
TCGGGCGACCTTTGGTCGCCCGGCCTCAGTGAGCGAGCGAGCGCGCAGAGAGGGAGTGGCCAACTCCATC
ACTAGGGGTTCCTGCGGCCGCACGCGGGAGGGCCTATTCTGCGGACAAATGCTAGAGGTACCCGTTACAT
AACTTACGGTAAATGGCCCGCCTGGCTGACCGCCCAACGACCCCCGCCCATTGACGTCAATAGTAACGCC
AATAGGGACTTTCCATTGACGTCAATGGGTGGAGTATTTACGGTAAACTGCCCACTTGGCAGTACATCAA
GTGTATCATATGCCAAGTACGCCCCCTATTGACGTCAATGACGGTAAATGGCCCGCCTGGCATTGTGCCC
AGTACATGACCTTATGGGACTTTCCTACTTGGCAGTACATCTACGTATTAGTCATCGCTATTACCATGGT
CGAGGTGA
Features (pLannotate 1.2.2; 25 found; start..end, strand, type, name):
     93..226     +  promoter       chicken β-actin promoter (fragment): No description available
    227..454     +  intron         hybrid intron: hybrid between chicken β-actin (CBA) and minute virus of mice (MMV) introns (Gray et al., 2011)
    496..1521    +  CDS            cre: RECR_BPP1 - Experimental evidence at protein level: Swiss-Prot protein existence level 1. Catalyzes site-specific recombination between two 34-base- pair LOXP sites. Its role is to maintain the phage genome as a monomeric unit-copy plasmid in the lysogenic state. From Escherichia phage P1 (Bacteriophage P1).
   1522..1548    +  CDS            3xHA (fragment): three tandem HA epitope tags
   1783..2496    +  CDS            EGFP: EGFP is a basic (constitutively fluorescent) green fluorescent protein published in 1996, derived from Aequorea victoria. It is reported to be a rapidly-maturing weak dimer with moderate acid sensitivity.
   2488..2760    +  CDS            SYNE3 (fragment): SYNE3_HUMAN - Also known as C14orf139 From Homo sapiens (Human).
   2768..2794    +  misc_feature   MCS (fragment): pBluescript multiple cloning site
   2794..3379    +  misc_feature   WPRE: woodchuck hepatitis virus posttranscriptional regulatory element
   3386..3626    +  promoter       U6 promoter: RNA polymerase III promoter for human U6 snRNA
   3717..3765    +  misc_feature   bom (fragment): basis of mobility region from pBR322
   3793..3843    +  misc_feature   bom (fragment): basis of mobility region from pBR322
   3849..4006    -  CDS            lacZα (fragment): LacZα fragment of β-galactosidase; lacZ fragment
   4025..4100    +  misc_RNA       gRNA scaffold: guide RNA scaffold for the Streptococcus pyogenes CRISPR/Cas9 system
   4134..4181    +  polyA_signal   poly(A) signal: synthetic polyadenylation signal
   4204..4344    +  repeat_region  AAV2 ITR: inverted terminal repeat of adeno-associated virus serotype 2 inverted
   4349..4400    -  misc_feature   bom (fragment): basis of mobility region from pBR322
   4419..4874    +  rep_origin     f1 ori (sequence partly withheld): f1 bacteriophage origin of replication; arrow indicates direction of (+) strand synthesis
   4875..4924    -  misc_feature   bom (fragment): basis of mobility region from pBR322
   5026..5060    -  CDS            rop (fragment): Rop protein, which maintains plasmids at low copy number; rop
   5156..5260    +  promoter       AmpR promoter: bla
   5261..6121    +  CDS            AmpR: β-lactamase; bla; confers resistance to ampicillin, carbenicillin, and related antibiotics
   6292..6880    +  rep_origin     ori: high-copy-number ColE1/pMB1/pBR322/pUC origin of replication
   6953..6980    +  repeat_region  AAV2 ITR (fragment): inverted terminal repeat of adeno-associated virus serotype 2 inverted
   7009..7036    +  repeat_region  AAV2 ITR (fragment): inverted terminal repeat of adeno-associated virus serotype 2 inverted
   7121..7406    +  enhancer       CMV enhancer: human cytomegalovirus immediate early enhancer; contains an 18-bp deletion relative to the standard CMV enhancer
