[The description below was written by a language model from this plasmid's Addgene catalogue record and pLannotate feature annotations shown in this document.]
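Description:
pAS006 is an empty AAV genome backbone built on pUC19, designed for in vivo pooled CRISPR screening with a single-cell transcriptomic readout. It is propagated in E. coli as a high-copy plasmid through the ColE1/pUC origin and selected with ampicillin (AmpR); an f1 origin is also present. AAV2 inverted terminal repeats flank the payload so that it can be packaged into recombinant AAV. One ITR is annotated in full, while the other is detected only as short fragments.

Between the ITRs, a hybrid promoter made up of a CMV enhancer, a chicken β-actin promoter fragment and a CBA/MVM hybrid intron drives a Pol II transcript. This transcript encodes Cre recombinase with an HA epitope tag, followed by EGFP fused to a fragment of the nuclear envelope protein SYNE3. The SYNE3 portion would be expected to tether the reporter to the nuclear membrane and mark transduced nuclei. The roughly 230-nt stretch between the Cre-HA and EGFP coding sequences is not annotated, so the record does not show how the two are linked.

A WPRE follows, and downstream of it, still upstream of the synthetic poly(A) signal, sits a human U6 promoter, a stuffer region containing lacZα and bom fragments, and the S. pyogenes Cas9 gRNA scaffold. The stuffer presumably marks where guide sequences are cloned, although the record does not describe the cloning sites. Placing the U6-gRNA cassette within the 3′ untranslated region of the Pol II transcript gives the CROP-seq-like arrangement. The guide is expressed functionally from U6 and is also copied into a polyadenylated mRNA, so its identity can be captured indirectly by standard poly(A)-based sequencing. No Cas9 is encoded. The Cre and mouse-targeting annotations are consistent with use in animals carrying a Cre-dependent allele, but the record does not state this.
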