Addgene plasmid #211506: pAS006
Purpose: (Empty Backbone) AAV genome backbone with a CROP-seq-like design for indirect capture of gRNA sequences
Depositing lab: Randall Platt. Depositing organization: ETH Zurich (Swiss Federal Institute of Technology). Publication: Transcriptional linkage analysis with in vivo AAV-Perturb-seq. Santinha AJ, Klingler E, Kuhn M, Farouni R, Lagler S, Kalamakis G, Lischetti U, Jabaudon D, Platt RJ. Nature. 2023 Oct;622(7982):367-375. doi: 10.1038/s41586-023-06570-y. Epub 2023 Sep 20. PubMed 37730998.
Backbone
  Vector backbone: pUC19
  Vector type: Mammalian Expression, Mouse Targeting, AAV, Cre/Lox, CRISPR
Growth in bacteria
  Bacterial resistance: Ampicillin, 100 μg/mL
  Growth temperature: 37°C
  Growth strain: NEB Stable
  Copy number: High Copy
Terms and licenses: Academic/Nonprofit Terms; Industry Terms: Not Available to Industry
How to cite: pAS006 was a gift from Randall Platt (Addgene plasmid # 211506 ; http://n2t.net/addgene:211506 ; RRID:Addgene_211506)
